>Addgene plasmid #70562 | R777-E278 Hs.RHOA-nostop | depositor full sequence | sequence record 126011 | Full Sequence
TTAACGCTAGCATGGATGTTTTCCCAGTCACGACGTTGTAAAACGACGGCCAGTCTTAAAATTCGAGCTC
GGTCCGAGGATCCGAAATAATGATTTTATTTTGACTGATAGTGACCTGTTCGTTGCAACAAATTGATAAG
CAATGCTTTTTTATAATGCCAACTTTGTACAAAAAAGTTGGCACC
[543 nt withheld, positions 186-728]
AGACGTGGGAAGAAAAAATCTGGGTGCCTTGTCTTGTCAACTTTCTTGTACAAAGTTGGCATTATAGGAA
AGCATTGCTTATCAATTTGTTGCAACGAACAGGTCACTATCAGTCAAAATAAAATCATTATTTGCATGCA
AGCTTAGATCCTCTAGACCAGCCAGGACAGAAATGCCTCGACTTCGCTGCTACCCAAGGTTGCCGGGTGA
CGCACACCGTGGAAACGGATGAAGGCACGAACCCAGTGGACATAAGCCTGTTCGGTTCGTAAGCTGTAAT
GCAAGTAGCGTATGCGCTCACGCAACTGGTCCAGAACCTTGACCGAACGCAGCGGTGGTAACGGCGCAGT
GGCGGTTTTCATGGCTTGTTATGACTGTTTTTTTGGGGTACAGTCTATGCCTCGGGCATCCAAGCAGCAA
GCGCGTTACGCCGTGGGTCGATGTTTGATGTTATGGAGCAGCAACGATGTTACGCAGCAGGGCAGTCGCC
CTAAAACAAAGTTAAACATTATGAGGGAAGCGGTGATCGCCGAAGTATCGACTCAACTATCAGAGGTAGT
TGGCGTCATCGAGCGCCATCTCGAACCGACGTTGCTGGCCGTACATTTGTACGGCTCCGCAGTGGATGGC
GGCCTGAAGCCACACAGTGATATTGATTTGCTGGTTACGGTGACCGTAAGGCTTGATGAAACAACGCGGC
GAGCTTTGATCAACGACCTTTTGGAAACTTCGGCTTCCCCTGGAGAGAGCGAGATTCTCCGCGCTGTAGA
AGTCACCATTGTTGTGCACGACGACATCATTCCGTGGCGTTATCCAGCTAAGCGCGAACTGCAATTTGGA
GAATGGCAGCGCAATGACATTCTTGCAGGTATCTTCGAGCCAGCCACGATCGACATTGATCTGGCTATCT
TGCTGACAAAAGCAAGAGAACATAGCGTTGCCTTGGTAGGTCCAGCGGCGGAGGAACTCTTTGATCCGGT
TCCTGAACAGGATCTATTTGAGGCGCTAAATGAAACCTTAACGCTATGGAACTCGCCGCCCGACTGGGCT
GGCGATGAGCGAAATGTAGTGCTTACGTTGTCCCGCATTTGGTACAGCGCAGTAACCGGCAAAATCGCGC
CGAAGGATGTCGCTGCCGACTGGGCAATGGAGCGCCTGCCGGCCCAGTATCAGCCCGTCATACTTGAAGC
TAGACAGGCTTATCTTGGACAAGAAGAAGATCGCTTGGCCTCGCGCGCAGATCAGTTGGAAGAATTTGTC
CACTACGTGAAAGGCGAGATCACCAAGGTAGTCGGCAAATAACCCTCGAGCCACCCATGACCAAAATCCC
TTAACGTGAGTTACGCGTCGTTCCACTGAGCGTCAGACCCCGTAGAAAAGATCAAAGGATCTTCTTGAGA
TCCTTTTTTTCTGCGCGTAATCTGCTGCTTGCAAACAAAAAAACCACCGCTACCAGCGGTGGTTTGTTTG
CCGGATCAAGAGCTACCAACTCTTTTTCCGAAGGTAACTGGCTTCAGCAGAGCGCAGATACCAAATACTG
TCCTTCTAGTGTAGCCGTAGTTAGGCCACCACTTCAAGAACTCTGTAGCACCGCCTACATACCTCGCTCT
GCTAATCCTGTTACCAGTGGCTGCTGCCAGTGGCGATAAGTCGTGTCTTACCGGGTTGGACTCAAGACGA
TAGTTACCGGATAAGGCGCAGCGGTCGGGCTGAACGGGGGGTTCGTGCACACAGCCCAGCTTGGAGCGAA
CGACCTACACCGAACTGAGATACCTACAGCGTGAGCATTGAGAAAGCGCCACGCTTCCCGAAGGGAGAAA
GGCGGACAGGTATCCGGTAAGCGGCAGGGTCGGAACAGGAGAGCGCACGAGGGAGCTTCCAGGGGGAAAC
GCCTGGTATCTTTATAGTCCTGTCGGGTTTCGCCACCTCTGACTTGAGCGTCGATTTTTGTGATGCTCGT
CAGGGGGGCGGAGCCTATGGAAAAACGCCAGCAACGCGGCCTTTTTACGGTTCCTGGCCTTTTGCTGGCC
TTTTGCTCACATGTTCTTTCCTGCGTTATCCCCTGATTCTGTGGATAACCGTATTACCGCCTTTGAGTGA
GCTGATACCGCTCGCCGCAGCCGAACGACCGAGCGCAGCGAGTCAGTGAGCGAGGAAGCGGAAGAGCGCC
CAATACGCAAACCGCCTCTCCCCGCGCGTTGGCCGATTCATTAATGCAGCTGGCACGACAGGTTTCCCGA
CTGGAAAGCGGGCAGTGAGCGCAACGCAATTAATACGCGTACCGCTAGCCAGGAAGAGTTTGTAGAAACG
CAAAAAGGCCATCCGTCAGGATGGCCTTCTGCTTAGTTTGATGCCTGGCAGTTTATGGCGGGCGTCCTGC
CCGCCACCCTCCGGGCCGTTGCTTCACAACGTTCAAATCCGCTCCCGGCGGATTTGTCCTACTCAGGAGA
GCGTTCACCGACAAACAACAGATAAAACGAAAGGCCCAGTCTTCCGACTGAGCCTTTCGTTTTATTTGAT
GCCTGGCAGTTCCCTACTCTCGCG
Features (pLannotate 1.2.2; 11 found; start..end, strand, type, name):
     18..54      -  CDS            lacZα (fragment): LacZα fragment of β-galactosidase; lacZ fragment
     85..180     +  protein_bind   attL3: mutant version of attL; recombination site for the Gateway® LR reaction LR Clonase™
    186..764     +  CDS            RHOA (sequence partly withheld): RHOA_BOVIN - Also known as ARHA, RHO12. Experimental evidence at protein level: Swiss-Prot protein existence level 1. Small GTPase which cycles between an active GTP-bound and an inactive GDP-bound state. Mainly associated with cytoskeleton organization, in active state binds to a variety of effector proteins to regulate cellular responses such as cytoskeletal dynamics, cell migration and cell cycle. Regulates a signal transduction pathway linking plasma membrane receptors to the assembly of focal adhesions and actin stress fibers. Involved in a microtubule-dependent signal that is required fo
    769..862     -  protein_bind   attL2 (fragment): mutant version of attL; recombination site for the Gateway® LR reaction LR Clonase™
    977..1000    +  promoter       Pc promoter (fragment): intI1 (promoter lies within the coding sequence); class 1 integron promoter
   1176..1232    +  CDS            GmR (fragment): gentamycin acetyltransferase; aacC1; confers resistance to gentamycin
   1239..2030    +  CDS            SmR: aminoglycoside adenylyltransferase (Murphy, 1985); aadA; confers resistance to spectinomycin and streptomycin
   2123..2711    +  rep_origin     ori: high-copy-number ColE1/pMB1/pBR322/pUC origin of replication
   2894..2986    +  CDS            lacI (fragment): lac repressor; lacI; The lac repressor binds to the lac operator to inhibit transcription in E. coli. This inhibition can be relieved by adding lactose or isopropyl-β-D-thiogalactopyranoside (IPTG).
   3041..3068    -  terminator     rrnB T2 terminator: transcription terminator T2 from the E. coli rrnB gene
   3200..3243    +  terminator     rrnB T1 terminator: Escherichia coli rrnB; transcription terminator T1 from the E. coli rrnB gene
