[The description below was written by a language model from this plasmid's Addgene catalogue record and pLannotate feature annotations shown in this document.]
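Description:
R777-E278 Hs.RHOA-nostop is a Gateway entry clone built on the pDonor-255 backbone, carrying the human RHOA open reading frame for recombinational transfer into destination vectors. It is a small (about 3.3 kb) bacterial plasmid propagated in E. coli from a high-copy ColE1/pUC-type origin and selected with spectinomycin through the aadA aminoglycoside adenylyltransferase gene (SmR). A fragment of a class 1 integron Pc promoter lies upstream of that marker. The short gentamicin-resistance, lacZα and lacI fragments picked up by the annotation appear to be non-functional backbone remnants. rrnB T1 and T2 terminators sit upstream of the cloning region, where they would help insulate the insert from read-through transcription.

The payload is the 579 bp RHOA coding sequence, flanked by attL recombination sites. The automated annotation labels the upstream site as attL3 and the downstream one as a partial attL2, and it matched the ORF to the bovine RhoA protein entry, although the catalogue lists the insert as human. RhoA is a small GTPase that cycles between GTP-bound active and GDP-bound inactive states and regulates actin stress fibres, focal adhesions, cell migration and related cytoskeletal processes. The stop codon has been omitted so that, after an LR Clonase reaction, the ORF reads through into a C-terminal tag or fusion partner supplied by the destination vector. No promoter for expressing the insert is annotated in the entry clone, so expression depends on the destination vector chosen. The plasmid therefore serves as a source clone for generating C-terminally fused RHOA expression constructs.
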