Addgene plasmid #70562: R777-E278 Hs.RHOA-nostop
Purpose: Gateway ORF clone of human RHOA [NM_001664.2] without stop codon (for C-terminal fusions)
Depositing lab: Dominic Esposito. Depositing organization: National Cancer Institute (NCI).
Backbone
  Vector backbone: pDonor-255
  Backbone size w/o insert (bp): 2693
  Vector type: Gateway Entry Clone
Growth in bacteria
  Bacterial resistance: Spectinomycin, 50 μg/mL
  Growth temperature: 37°C
  Growth strain: DH10B
  Copy number: High Copy
Gene/Insert
  Gene/Insert name: RHOA
  Species: H. sapiens (human)
  Insert size (bp): 579
  GenBank ID: NM_001664.3
  Entrez Gene: RHOA (a.k.a. ARH12, ARHA, EDFAOB, RHO12, RHOH12)
  Cloning method: Gateway Cloning
  Sequencing primers: 5′ M13F 23-mer (5'-CCCAGTCACGACGTTGTAAAACG); 3′ attLR 23-mer (5'-TAACATCAGAGATTTTGAGACAC)
Terms and licenses: Academic/Nonprofit Terms; Industry Terms: Not Available to Industry
How to cite: R777-E278 Hs.RHOA-nostop was a gift from Dominic Esposito (Addgene plasmid # 70562 ; http://n2t.net/addgene:70562 ; RRID:Addgene_70562)
