>Addgene plasmid #70562 | R777-E278 Hs.RHOA-nostop | addgene partial sequence | sequence record 130585 | pCR8_R1 5'-cgaaccgaacaggcttatgt-3'
CGGTGTGCGTCACCCGGCAACCTTGGGTAGCAGCGAAGTCGAGGCATTTCTGTCCTGGCTGGTCTAGAGG
ATCTAAGCTTGCATGCAAATAATGATTTTATTTTGACTGATAGTGACCTGTTCGTTGCAACAAATTGATA
AGCAATGCTTTCCTATAATGCCAACTTTGTACAAGAAAGTTGACAAGACAAGGCACCCAGATTTTTTCTT
CCCACGTCT
[543 nt withheld, positions 220-762]
GGTGCCAACTTTTTTGTACAAAGTTGGCATTATAAAAAAGCATTGCTTATCAATTTGTTGCAACGAACAG
GTCACTATCAGTCAAAATAAAATCATTATTT
